>Addgene plasmid #159765 | pCVD293 | depositor full sequence | sequence record 309073 | pCVD293 sequence 8461 bps
GGATCTGCGATCGCTCCGGTGCCCGTCAGTGGGCAGAGCGCACATCGCCCACAGTCCCCGAGAAGTTGGG
GGGAGGGGTCGGCAATTGAACGGGTGCCTAGAGAAGGTGGCGCGGGGTAAACTGGGAAAGTGATGTCGTG
TACTGGCTCCGCCTTTTTCCCGAGGGTGGGGGAGAACCGTATATAAGTGCAGTAGTCGCCGTGAACGTTC
TTTTTCGCAACGGGTTTGCCGCCAGAACACAGCTGAAGCTTCGAGGGGCTCGCATCTCTCCTTCACGCGC
CCGCCGCCCTACCTGAGGCCGCCATCCACGCCGGTTGAGTCGCGTTCTGCCGCCTCCCGCCTGTGGTGCC
TCCTGAACTGCGTCCGCCGTCTAGGTAAGTTTAAAGCTCAGGTCGAGACCGGGCCTTTGTCCGGCGCTCC
CTTGGAGCCTACCTAGACTCAGCCGGCTCTCCACGCTTTGCCTGACCCTGCTTGCTCAACTCTACGTCTT
TGTTTCGTTTTCTGTTCTGCGCCGTTACAGATCCAAGCTGTGACCGGCGCCTACCTGAGATCACCGGCGA
AGGAGGGCCACCATGCGAATGCAGCTGCTGCTGCTGATTGCGCTGAGCCTGGCGCTGGTGACCAACAGCA
CTAGTCAATCTACCATCGAAGAGCAGGCCAAAACATTCCTCGACTTCTTTAATATCCAGGCTGAAGACCT
TTTCTACCAATCAAGTCTGGCTAGCTGGAATTACAATACAAACATTACAGAGGAGAACGTACAAAACATG
AATAACGCAGGGGACAAGTGGAGCGCATTCCTTAAGGAACAAAGTACCCTTGCGCAAATGTATCCGCTGC
AAGAGATTCAAAACCTGACGGTTAAGCTGCAACTTCAGGCCCTCCAACAAAATGGAAGTTCAGTCTTGTC
AGAAGACAAAAGCAAGCGACTGAACACCATCCTTAACACCATGTCAACCATATATTCAACAGGTAAAGTT
TGCAATCCGGATAACCCCCAAGAATGTTTGCTTCTTGAACCCGGTCTCAACGAAATTATGGCCAACAGTC
TTGATTACAACGAGCGATTGTGGGCATGGGAAAGTTGGAGGAGTGAGGTAGGCAAACAGTTGAGACCTCT
TTATGAAGAGTACGTTGTCCTTAAAAATGAAATGGCTCGCGCGAATCATTATGAAGACTATGGTGACTAC
TGGAGGGGGGATTATGAGGTGAACGGGGTGGACGGATACGATTACTCTAGGGGCCAGCTGATAGAGGATG
TCGAGCACACCTTTGAGGAGATTAAGCCGTTGTACGAACATTTGCACGCCTATGTCAGGGCTAAGCTCAT
GAACGCTTATCCGAGTTATATCTCCCCGATAGGATGCTTGCCTGCTCACTTGTTGGGCGATATGTGGGGA
CGCTTTTGGACCAACTTGTATTCCCTTACGGTACCGTTCGGCCAGAAACCAAATATCGACGTGACAGACG
CAATGGTGGATCAAGCATGGGATGCGCAACGAATCTTCAAGGAGGCAGAAAAATTTTTCGTTTCAGTTGG
ACTCCCAAACATGACGCAGGGTTTCTGGGAGAACTCAATGTTGACAGATCCAGGTAATGTGCAGAAAGCG
GTTTGCCACCCTACTGCATGGGATCTTGGTAAAGGGGACTTCCGCATACTCATGTGTACGAAAGTAACTA
TGGACGACTTTCTTACTGCGCACCACGAGATGGGGCACATACAATACGATATGGCGTACGCAGCTCAACC
TTTCCTTCTGCGGAACGGGGCGAATGAAGGATTTCACGAGGCAGTGGGTGAGATTATGTCCCTGTCAGCT
GCCACTCCGAAACATCTGAAAAGCATCGGCCTGTTGAGCCCAGACTTCCAAGAAGATAATGAGACCGAAA
TAAACTTCCTTCTGAAGCAAGCACTGACTATTGTAGGTACCTTGCCCTTTACATACATGCTGGAGAAGTG
GAGGTGGATGGTATTTAAGGGGGAGATACCGAAAGATCAATGGATGAAAAAGTGGTGGGAAATGAAAAGG
GAGATCGTTGGCGTAGTTGAACCAGTACCGCATGATGAGACGTACTGCGATCCGGCTAGTCTGTTCCATG
TCTCTAATGATTACTCTTTCATCCGCTACTACACCCGCACGCTGTATCAATTCCAGTTCCAAGAAGCTCT
CTGTCAGGCTGCCAAGCACGAAGGACCGCTGCACAAATGCGACATTAGCAATTCTACAGAGGCGGGTCAG
AAGTTGTTCAATATGCTTAGACTGGGGAAGAGCGAACCGTGGACGCTCGCTTTGGAGAACGTTGTTGGAG
CTAAGAATATGAACGTCAGGCCCTTGCTGAATTACTTTGAACCTCTGTTTACGTGGTTGAAAGACCAAAA
TAAAAACTCCTTTGTTGGGTGGAGTACTGACTGGTCCCCCTATGCGGACCAAAGCATCAAAGTGAGGATA
AGCCTAAAATCAGCTCTTGGAGATAAAGCATATGAATGGAACGACAATGAAATGTACCTGTTCCGATCAT
CTGTTGCATATGCTATGAGGCAGTACTTTTTAAAAGTAAAAAATCAGATGATTCTTTTTGGGGAGGAGGA
TGTGCGAGTGGCTAATTTGAAACCAAGAATCTCCTTTAATTTCTTTGTCACTGCACCTAAAAATGTGTCT
GATATCATTCCTAGAACTGAAGTTGAAAAGGCCATCAGGATGTCCCGGAGCCGTATCAATGATGCTTTCC
GTCTGAATGACAACAGCCTAGAGTTTCTGGGGATACAGCCAACACTTGGACCTCCTAACCAGCCCCCTGT
TTCCACTAGTTCTGGTGGTGGTGGTGAGAATCTGTACTTTCAGAGCTCGGGCGGAGGATCGGGTGGAGGC
GAGCCCAAATCTTGTGACAAAACTCACACATGCCCTCCATGCCCAGCGCCAGAATTGCTGGGCGGACCCA
GCGTGTTCCTGTTCCCACCTAAACCTAAAGACACCCTGATGATCAGCCGAACCCCTGAGGTGACCTGCGT
GGTGGTGGACGTGAGCCACGAGGACCCCGAGGTGAAGTTCAACTGGTATGTGGACGGCGTGGAGGTCCAC
AATGCCAAAACGAAGCCCAGGGAGGAGCAGTACAACAGCACCTACAGGGTAGTGAGCGTCTTGACCGTGC
TGCACCAGGACTGGCTGAACGGCAAGGAATACAAATGCAAGGTCAGCAATAAGGCTCTGCCGGCTCCTAT
CGAGAAGACAATCAGCAAGGCAAAGGGCCAGCCACGCGAACCGCAGGTGTATACTCTGCCCCCCAGCCGG
GACGAGCTGACCAAGAACCAGGTGTCCCTGACCTGTCTGGTGAAAGGCTTCTACCCCAGCGACATCGCTG
TGGAGTGGGAGAGTAACGGGCAGCCCGAGAACAACTACAAGACCACGCCTCCTGTGCTGGACAGCGACGG
CAGCTTCTTCCTGTATAGCAAGCTCACCGTGGACAAGAGCAGGTGGCAACAGGGCAACGTGTTCAGCTGC
TCTGTGATGCACGAGGCCCTGCACAACCATTACACCCAGAAGAGTCTCAGTCTGAGCCCGGGAAAGGGTG
GAGGCGGATCCGGCCTGAACGACATCTTCGAGGCTCAGAAAATCGAATGGCACGAAGGCTAATCCCAGTG
TCGCTAGCTGGCCAGACATGATAAGATACATTGATGAGTTTGGACAAACCACAACTAGAATGCAGTGAAA
AAAATGCTTTATTTGTGAAATTTGTGATGCTATTGCTTTATTTGTAACCATTATAAGCTGCAATAAACAA
GTTAACAACAACAATTGCATTCATTTTATGTTTCAGGTTCAGGGGGAGGTGTGGGAGGTTTTTTAAAGCA
AGTAAAACCTCTACAAATGTGGTATGGAATTAATTCTAAAATACAGCATAGCAAAACTTTAACCTCCAAA
TCAAGCCTCTACTTGAATCCTTTTCTGAGGGATGAATAAGGCATAGGCATCAGGGGCTGTTGCCAATGTG
CATTAGCTGTTTGCAGCCTCACCTTCTTTCATGGAGTTTAAGATATAGTGTATTTTCCCAAGGTTTGAAC
TAGCTCTTCATTTCTTTATGTTTTAAATGCACTGACCTCCCACATTCCCTTTTTAGTAAAATATTCAGAA
ATAATTTAAATACATCATTGCAATGAAAATAAATGTTTTTTATTAGGCAGAATCCAGATGCTCAAGGCCC
TTCATAATATCCCCCAGTTTAGTAGTTGGACTTAGGGAACAAAGGAACCTTTAATAGAAATTGGACAGCA
AGAAAGCGAGCTTCTAGCTTATCCTCAGTCCTGCTCCTCTGCCACAAAGTGCACGCAGTTGCCGGCCGGG
TCGCGCAGGGCGAACTCCCGCCCCCACGGCTGCTCGCCGATCTCGGTCATGGCCGGCCCGGAGGCGTCCC
GGAAGTTCGTGGACACGACCTCCGACCACTCGGCGTACAGCTCGTCCAGGCCGCGCACCCACACCCAGGC
CAGGGTGTTGTCCGGCACCACCTGGTCCTGGACCGCGCTGATGAACAGGGTCACGTCGTCCCGGACCACA
CCGGCGAAGTCGTCCTCCACGAAGTCCCGGGAGAACCCGAGCCGGTCGGTCCAGAACTCGACCGCTCCGG
CGACGTCGCGCGCGGTGAGCACCGGAACGGCACTGGTCAACTTGGCCATGATGGCTCCTCCTGTCAGGAG
AGGAAAGAGAAGAAGGTTAGTACAATTGCTATAGTGAGTTGTATTATACTATGCAGATATACTATGCCAA
TGATTAATTGTCAAACTAGGGCTGCAGGGTTCATAGTGCCACTTTTCCTGCACTGCCCCATCTCCTGCCC
ACCCTTTCCCAGGCATAGACAGTCAGTGACTTACCAAACTCACAGGAGGGAGAAGGCAGAAGCTTGAGAC
AGACCCGCGGGACCGCCGAACTGCGAGGGGACGTGGCTAGGGCGGCTTCTTTTATGGTGCGCCGGCCCTC
GGAGGCAGGGCGCTCGGGGAGGCCTAGCGGCCAATCTGCGGTGGCAGGAGGCGGGGCCGAAGGCCGTGCC
TGACCAATCCGGAGCACATAGGAGTCTCAGCCCCCCGCCCCAAAGCAAGGGGAAGTCACGCGCCTGTAGC
GCCAGCGTGTTGTGAAATGGGGGCTTGGGGGGGTTGGGGCCCTGATTAGTCAAAACAAACTCCCATTGAC
GTCAATGGGGTGGAGACTTGGAAATCCCCGTGAGTCAAACCGCTATCCACGCCCATTGATGTACTGCCAA
AACCGCATCATCATGGTAATAGCGATGACTAATACGTAGATGTACTGCCAAGTAGGAAAGTCCCATAAGG
TCATGTACTGGGCATAATGCCAGGCGGGCCATTTACCGTCATTGACGTCAATAGGGGGCGTACTTGGCAT
ATGATACACTTGATGTACTGCCAAGTGGGCAGTTTACCGTAAATACTCCACCCATTGACGTCAATGGAAA
GTCCCTATTGGCGTTACTATGGGAACATACGTCATTATTGACGTCAATGGGCGGGGGTCGTTGGGCGGTC
AGCCAGGCGGGCCATTTACCGTAAGTTATGTAACGCCTGCAGGTTAATTAAGAACATGTGAGCAAAAGGC
CAGCAAAAGGCCAGGAACCGTAAAAAGGCCGCGTTGCTGGCGTTTTTCCATAGGCTCCGCCCCCCTGACG
AGCATCACAAAAATCGACGCTCAAGTCAGAGGTGGCGAAACCCGACAGGACTATAAAGATACCAGGCGTT
TCCCCCTGGAAGCTCCCTCGTGCGCTCTCCTGTTCCGACCCTGCCGCTTACCGGATACCTGTCCGCCTTT
CTCCCTTCGGGAAGCGTGGCGCTTTCTCATAGCTCACGCTGTAGGTATCTCAGTTCGGTGTAGGTCGTTC
GCTCCAAGCTGGGCTGTGTGCACGAACCCCCCGTTCAGCCCGACCGCTGCGCCTTATCCGGTAACTATCG
TCTTGAGTCCAACCCGGTAAGACACGACTTATCGCCACTGGCAGCAGCCACTGGTAACAGGATTAGCAGA
GCGAGGTATGTAGGCGGTGCTACAGAGTTCTTGAAGTGGTGGCCTAACTACGGCTACACTAGAAGAACAG
TATTTGGTATCTGCGCTCTGCTGAAGCCAGTTACCTTCGGAAAAAGAGTTGGTAGCTCTTGATCCGGCAA
ACAAACCACCGCTGGTAGCGGTGGTTTTTTTGTTTGCAAGCAGCAGATTACGCGCAGAAAAAAAGGATCT
CAAGAAGATCCTTTGATCTTTTCTACGGGGTCTGACGCTCAGTGGAACGAAAACTCACGTTAAGGGATTT
TGGTCATGGCTAGTTAATTAACATTTAAATCAGCGGCCGCAATAAAATATCTTTATTTTCATTACATCTG
TGTGTTGGTTTTTTGTGTGAATCGTAACTAACATACGCTCTCCATCAAAACAAAACGAAACAAAACAAAC
TAGCAAAATAGGCTGTCCCCAGTAATCAATTACGGGGTCATTAGTTCATAGCCCATATATGGAGTTCCGC
GTTACATAACTTACGGTAAATGGCCCGCCTGGCTGACCGCCCAACGACCCCCGCCCATTGACGTCAATAA
TGACGTATGTTCCCATAGTAACGCCAATAGGGACTTTCCATTGACGTCAATGGGTGGAGTATTTACGGTA
AACTGCCCACTTGGCAGTACATCAAGTGTATCATATGCCAAGTACGCCCCCTATTGACGTCAATGACGGT
AAATGGCCCGCCTGGCATTATGCCCAGTACATGACCTTATGGGACTTTCCTACTTGGCAGTACATCTACG
TATTAGTCATCGCTATTACCATGGTGATGCGGTTTTGGCAGTACATCAATGGGCGTGGATAGCGGTTTGA
CTCACGGGGATTTCCAAGTCTCCACCCCATTGACGTCAATGGGAGTTTGTTTTGGCACCAAAATCAACGG
GACTTTCCAAAATGTCGTAACAACTCCGCCCCATTGACGCAAATGGGCGGTAGGCGTGTACGGTGGGAGG
TCTATATAAGCAGAGCTCTCTGGCTAACTAGAGAACCCACTGCTTACTGGCTTATCGAAATTAATACGAC
TCACTATAGGGAGACCCAAGCTGGCTAGTTAAGCTTGCCACCATGAAGGATAACACCGTGCCACTGAAAT
TGATTGCCCTGTTAGCGAACGGTGAATTTCACTCTGGCGAGCAGTTGGGTGAAACGCTGGGAATGAGCCG
GGCGGCTATTAATAAACACATTCAGACACTGCGTGACTGGGGCGTTGATGTCTTTACCGTTCCGGGTAAA
GGATACAGCCTGCCTGAGCCTATCCAGTTACTTAATGCTAAACAGATATTGGGTCAGCTGGATGGCGGTA
GTGTAGCCGTGCTGCCAGTGATTGACTCCACGAATCAGTACCTTCTTGATCGTATCGGAGAGCTTAAATC
GGGCGATGCTTGCATTGCAGAATACCAGCAGGCTGGCCGTGGTCGCCGGGGTCGGAAATGGTTTTCGCCT
TTTGGCGCAAACTTATATTTGTCGATGTTCTGGCGTCTGGAACAAGGCCCGGCGGCGGCGATTGGTTTAA
GTCTGGTTATCGGTATCGTGATGGCGGAAGTATTACGCAAGCTGGGTGCAGATAAAGTTCGTGTTAAATG
GCCTAATGACCTCTATCTGCAGGATCGCAAGCTGGCAGGCATTCTGGTGGAGCTGACTGGCAAAACTGGC
GATGCGGCGCAAATAGTCATTGGAGCCGGGATCAACATGGCAATGCGCCGTGTTGAAGAGAGTGTCGTTA
ATCAGGGGTGGATCACGCTGCAGGAAGCGGGGATCAATCTCGATCGTAATACGTTGGCGGCCATGCTAAT
ACGTGAATTACGTGCTGCGTTGGAACTCTTCGAACAAGAAGGATTGGCACCTTATCTGTCGCGCTGGGAA
AAGCTGGATAATTTTATTAATCGCCCAGTGAAACTTATCATTGGTGATAAAGAAATATTTGGCATTTCAC
GCGGAATAGACAAACAGGGGGCTTTATTACTTGAGCAGGATGGAATAATAAAACCCTGGATGGGCGGTGA
AATATCCCTGCGTAGTGCAGAAAAATAATCTAGAGGGCCCGCGGTTCGAACAAAAACTCATCTCAGAAGA
GGATCTGAATATGCATACCGGTCATCATCACCATCACCATTGAGTTTAAACCCGCTGATCAGCCTCGACT
GTGCCTTCTAGTTGCCAGCCATCTGTTGTTTGCCCCTCCCCCGTGCCTTCCTTGACCCTGGAAGGTGCCA
CTCCCACTGTCCTTTCCTAATAAAATGAGGAAATTGCATCGCATTGTCTGAGTAGGTGTCATTCTATTCT
GGGGGGTGGGGTGGGGCAGGACAGCAAGGGGGAGGATTGGGAAGACAATAGCAGGCATGCTGGGGATGCG
GTGGGCTCTATGGCTTCTGAGGCGGGTGCAAGTGCAGGTGCCAGAACATTTCTCTATCGAA
Features (pLannotate 1.2.2; 24 found; start..end, strand, type, name):
     31..242     +  promoter       EF-1α core promoter: core promoter for human elongation factor EF-1α
    255..523     +  LTR            5' LTR (truncated): truncated 5' long terminal repeat (LTR) from human T-cell leukemia virus (HTLV) type 1
    584..600     +  CDS            KA2 (fragment): first 150 residues of the mouse kainate receptor subunit 2 mediates targeting to the neuronal soma (Shemesh et al., 2017)
    615..2804    +  CDS            ACE2 (fragment): ACE2_HUMAN - Experimental evidence at protein level: Swiss-Prot protein existence level 1. [Isoform 2]: (Microbial infection) Non-functional as a receptor for human coronavirus SARS-CoV-2. From Homo sapiens (Human).
   2830..2846    +  CDS            TEV site (fragment): tobacco etch virus (TEV) protease recognition and cleavage site
   2871..3566    +  CDS            IGHG1 (fragment): IGHG1_HUMAN - Experimental evidence at protein level: Swiss-Prot protein existence level 1. Constant region of immunoglobulin heavy chains. Immunoglobulins, also known as antibodies, are membrane-bound or secreted glycoproteins produced by B lymphocytes. In the recognition phase of humoral immunity, the membrane-bound immunoglobulins serve as receptors which, upon binding of a specific antigen, trigger the clonal expansion and differentiation of B lymphocytes into immunoglobulins- secreting plasma cells. Secreted immunoglobulins mediate the effector phase of humoral immunity, which results in
   3582..3626    +  CDS            AviTag™: peptide tag that allows for enzymatic biotinylation
   3662..3783    -  polyA_signal   SV40 poly(A) signal: SV40 polyadenylation signal
   3806..3877    -  CDS            large T antigen (fragment): large T antigen from SV40 (simian virus 40)
   3887..4281    -  polyA_signal   β-globin poly(A): human β-globin polyadenylation signal
   4298..4669    -  CDS            ble: BLE_STRHI - Experimental evidence at protein level: Swiss-Prot protein existence level 1. Binding protein with a strong affinity to the bleomycin family of antibiotics. From Streptoalloteichus hindustanus.
   4731..4774    -  promoter       EM7 promoter (fragment): synthetic bacterial promoter&nbsp
   5161..5260    -  promoter       CMV promoter (fragment): human cytomegalovirus (CMV) immediate early promoter
   5262..5565    -  enhancer       CMV enhancer: human cytomegalovirus immediate early enhancer
   5645..6233    -  rep_origin     ori: high-copy-number ColE1/pMB1/pBR322/pUC origin of replication
   6341..6389    +  polyA_signal   poly(A) signal: synthetic polyadenylation signal
   6400..6463    +  misc_feature   pause site (fragment): RNA polymerase II transcriptional pause signal from the human α2 globin gene
   6510..6813    +  enhancer       CMV enhancer: human cytomegalovirus immediate early enhancer
   6814..7017    +  promoter       CMV promoter: human cytomegalovirus (CMV) immediate early promoter
   7013..7046    +  LTR            5' LTR (truncated) (fragment): truncated 5' long terminal repeat (LTR) from HIV-1
   7062..7080    +  promoter       T7 promoter: promoter for bacteriophage T7 RNA polymerase
   7113..8075    +  CDS            birA: BIRA_ECOLI - Also known as bioR, dhbB. Experimental evidence at protein level: Swiss-Prot protein existence level 1. Acts both as a biotin--[acetyl-CoA-carboxylase] ligase and a biotin-operon repressor. In the presence of ATP, BirA activates biotin to form the BirA-biotinyl-5'-adenylate (BirA-bio-5'-AMP or holoBirA) complex. HoloBirA can either transfer the biotinyl moiety to the biotin carboxyl carrier protein (BCCP) subunit of acetyl-CoA carboxylase, or bind to the biotin operator site and inhibit transcription of the operon. From Escherichia coli (strain K12).
   8189..8413    +  polyA_signal   bGH poly(A) signal: bovine growth hormone polyadenylation signal
   8426..8455    +  misc_feature   pause site (fragment): RNA polymerase II transcriptional pause signal from the human α2 globin gene
