>Addgene plasmid #159765 | pCVD293 | addgene full sequence | sequence record 314501 | Addgene NGS Result
TGCCAGAACATTTCTCTATCGAAGGATCTGCGATCGCTCCGGTGCCCGTCAGTGGGCAGAGCGCACATCG
CCAACAGTCCCCGAGAAGTTGGGGGGAGGGGTCGGCAATTGAACGGGTGCCTAGAGAAGGTGGCGCGGGG
TAAACTGGGAAAGTGATGTCGTGTACTGGCTCCGCCTTTTTCCCGAGGGTGGGGGAGAACCGTATATAAG
TGCAGTAGTCGCCGTGAACGTTCTTTTTCGCAACGGGTTTGCCGCCAGAACACAGCTGAAGCTTCGAGGG
GCTCGCATCTCTCCTTCACGCGCCCGCCGCCCTACCTGAGGCCGCCATCCACGCCGGTTGAGTCGCGTTC
TGCCGCCTCCCGCCTGTGGTGCCTCCTGAACTGCGTCCGCCGTCTAGGTAAGTTTAAAGCTCAGGTCGAG
ACCGGGCCTTTGTCCGGCGCTCCCTTGGAGCCTACCTAGACTCAGCCGGCTCTCCACGCTTTGCCTGACC
CTGCTTGCTCAACTCTACGTCTTTGTTTCGTTTTCTGTTCTGCGCCGTTACAGATCCAAGCTGTGACCGG
CGCCTACCTGAGATCACCGGCGAAGGAGGGCCACCATGCGAATGCAGCTGCTGCTGCTGATTGCGCTGAG
CCTGGCGCTGGTGACCAACAGCACTAGTCAATCTACCATCGAAGAGCAGGCCAAAACATTCCTCGACTTC
TTTAATATCCAGGCTGAAGACCTTTTCTACCAATCAAGTCTGGCTAGCTGGAATTACAATACAAACATTA
CAGAGGAGAACGTACAAAACATGAATAACGCAGGGGACAAGTGGAGCGCATTCCTTAAGGAACAAAGTAC
CCTTGCGCAAATGTATCCGCTGCAAGAGATTCAAAACCTGACGGTTAAGCTGCAACTTCAGGCCCTCCAA
CAAAATGGAAGTTCAGTCTTGTCAGAAGACAAAAGCAAGCGACTGAACACCATCCTTAACACCATGTCAA
CCATATATTCAACAGGTAAAGTTTGCAATCCGGATAACCCCCAAGAATGTTTGCTTCTTGAACCCGGTCT
CAACGAAATTATGGCCAACAGTCTTGATTACAACGAGCGATTGTGGGCATGGGAAAGTTGGAGGAGTGAG
GTAGGCAAACAGTTGAGACCTCTTTATGAAGAGTACGTTGTCCTTAAAAATGAAATGGCTCGCGCGAATC
ATTATGAAGACTATGGTGACTACTGGAGGGGGGATTATGAGGTGAACGGGGTGGACGGATACGATTACTC
TAGGGGCCAGCTGATAGAGGATGTCGAGCACACCTTTGAGGAGATTAAGCCGTTGTACGAACATTTGCAC
GCCTATGTCAGGGCTAAGCTCATGAACGCTTATCCGAGTTATATCTCCCCGATAGGATGCTTGCCTGCTC
ACTTGTTGGGCGATATGTGGGGACGCTTTTGGACCAACTTGTATTCCCTTACGGTACCGTTCGGCCAGAA
ACCAAATATCGACGTGACAGACGCAATGGTGGATCAAGCATGGGATGCGCAACGAATCTTCAAGGAGGCA
GAAAAATTTTTCGTTTCAGTTGGACTCCCAAACATGACGCAGGGTTTCTGGGAGAACTCAATGTTGACAG
ATCCAGGTAATGTGCAGAAAGCGGTTTGCCACCCTACTGCATGGGATCTTGGTAAAGGGGACTTCCGCAT
ACTCATGTGTACGAAAGTAACTATGGACGACTTTCTTACTGCGCACCACGAGATGGGGCACATACAATAC
GATATGGCGTACGCAGCTCAACCTTTCCTTCTGCGGAACGGGGCGAATGAAGGATTTCACGAGGCAGTGG
GTGAGATTATGTCCCTGTCAGCTGCCACTCCGAAACATCTGAAAAGCATCGGCCTGTTGAGCCCAGACTT
CCAAGAAGATAATGAGACCGAAATAAACTTCCTTCTGAAGCAAGCACTGACTATTGTAGGTACCTTGCCC
TTTACATACATGCTGGAGAAGTGGAGGTGGATGGTATTTAAGGGGGAGATACCGAAAGATCAATGGATGA
AAAAGTGGTGGGAAATGAAAAGGGAGATCGTTGGCGTAGTTGAACCAGTACCGCATGATGAGACGTACTG
CGATCCGGCTAGTCTGTTCCATGTCTCTAATGATTACTCTTTCATCCGCTACTACACCCGCACGCTGTAT
CAATTCCAGTTCCAAGAAGCTCTCTGTCAGGCTGCCAAGCACGAAGGACCGCTGCACAAATGCGACATTA
GCAATTCTACAGAGGCGGGTCAGAAGTTGTTCAATATGCTTAGACTGGGGAAGAGCGAACCGTGGACGCT
CGCTTTGGAGAACGTTGTTGGAGCTAAGAATATGAACGTCAGGCCCTTGCTGAATTACTTTGAACCTCTG
TTTACGTGGTTGAAAGACCAAAATAAAAACTCCTTTGTTGGGTGGAGTACTGACTGGTCCCCCTATGCGG
ACCAAAGCATCAAAGTGAGGATAAGCCTAAAATCAGCTCTTGGAGATAAAGCATATGAATGGAACGACAA
TGAAATGTACCTGTTCCGATCATCTGTTGCATATGCTATGAGGCAGTACTTTTTAAAAGTAAAAAATCAG
ATGATTCTTTTTGGGGAGGAGGATGTGCGAGTGGCTAATTTGAAACCAAGAATCTCCTTTAATTTCTTTG
TCACTGCACCTAAAAATGTGTCTGATATCATTCCTAGAACTGAAGTTGAAAAGGCCATCAGGATGTCCCG
GAGCCGTATCAATGATGCTTTCCGTCTGAATGACAACAGCCTAGAGTTTCTGGGGATACAGCCAACACTT
GGACCTCCTAACCAGCCCCCTGTTTCCACTAGTTCTGGTGGTGGTGGTGAGAATCTGTACTTTCAGAGCT
CGGGCGGAGGATCGGGTGGAGGCGAGCCCAAATCTTGTGACAAAACTCACACATGCCCTCCATGCCCAGC
GCCAGAATTGCTGGGCGGACCCAGCGTGTTCCTGTTCCCACCTAAACCTAAAGACACCCTGATGATCAGC
CGAACCCCTGAGGTGACCTGCGTGGTGGTGGACGTGAGCCACGAGGACCCCGAGGTGAAGTTCAACTGGT
ATGTGGACGGCGTGGAGGTCCACAATGCCAAAACGAAGCCCAGGGAGGAGCAGTACAACAGCACCTACAG
GGTAGTGAGCGTCTTGACCGTGCTGCACCAGGACTGGCTGAACGGCAAGGAATACAAATGCAAGGTCAGC
AATAAGGCTCTGCCGGCTCCTATCGAGAAGACAATCAGCAAGGCAAAGGGCCAGCCACGCGAACCGCAGG
TGTATACTCTGCCCCCCAGCCGGGACGAGCTGACCAAGAACCAGGTGTCCCTGACCTGTCTGGTGAAAGG
CTTCTACCCCAGCGACATCGCTGTGGAGTGGGAGAGTAACGGGCAGCCCGAGAACAACTACAAGACCACG
CCTCCTGTGCTGGACAGCGACGGCAGCTTCTTCCTGTATAGCAAGCTCACCGTGGACAAGAGCAGGTGGC
AACAGGGCAACGTGTTCAGCTGCTCTGTGATGCACGAGGCCCTGCACAACCATTACACCCAGAAGAGTCT
CAGTCTGAGCCCGGGAAAGGGTGGAGGCGGATCCGGCCTGAACGACATCTTCGAGGCTCAGAAAATCGAA
TGGCACGAAGGCTAATCCCAGTGTCGCTAGCTGGCCAGACATGATAAGATACATTGATGAGTTTGGACAA
ACCACAACTAGAATGCAGTGAAAAAAATGCTTTATTTGTGAAATTTGTGATGCTATTGCTTTATTTGTAA
CCATTATAAGCTGCAATAAACAAGTTAACAACAACAATTGCATTCATTTTATGTTTCAGGTTCAGGGGGA
GGTGTGGGAGGTTTTTTAAAGCAAGTAAAACCTCTACAAATGTGGTATGGAATTAATTCTAAAATACAGC
ATAGCAAAACTTTAACCTCCAAATCAAGCCTCTACTTGAATCCTTTTCTGAGGGATGAATAAGGCATAGG
CATCAGGGGCTGTTGCCAATGTGCATTAGCTGTTTGCAGCCTCACCTTCTTTCATGGAGTTTAAGATATA
GTGTATTTTCCCAAGGTTTGAACTAGCTCTTCATTTCTTTATGTTTTAAATGCACTGACCTCCCACATTC
CCTTTTTAGTAAAATATTCAGAAATAATTTAAATACATCATTGCAATGAAAATAAATGTTTTTTATTAGG
CAGAATCCAGATGCTCAAGGCCCTTCATAATATCCCCCAGTTTAGTAGTTGGACTTAGGGAACAAAGGAA
CCTTTAATAGAAATTGGACAGCAAGAAAGCGAGCTTCTAGCTTATCCTCAGTCCTGCTCCTCTGCCACAA
AGTGCACGCAGTTGCCGGCCGGGTCGCGCAGGGCGAACTCCCGCCCCCACGGCTGCTCGCCGATCTCGGT
CATGGCCGGCCCGGAGGCGTCCCGGAAGTTCGTGGACACGACCTCCGACCACTCGGCGTACAGCTCGTCC
AGGCCGCGCACCCACACCCAGGCCAGGGTGTTGTCCGGCACCACCTGGTCCTGGACCGCGCTGATGAACA
GGGTCACGTCGTCCCGGACCACACCGGCGAAGTCGTCCTCCACGAAGTCCCGGGAGAACCCGAGCCGGTC
GGTCCAGAACTCGACCGCTCCGGCGACGTCGCGCGCGGTGAGCACCGGAACGGCACTGGTCAACTTGGCC
ATGATGGCTCCTCCTGTCAGGAGAGGAAAGAGAAGAAGGTTAGTACAATTGCTATAGTGAGTTGTATTAT
ACTATGCAGATATACTATGCCAATGATTAATTGTCAAACTAGGGCTGCAGGGTTCATAGTGCCACTTTTC
CTGCACTGCCCCATCTCCTGCCCACCCTTTCCCAGGCATAGACAGTCAGTGACTTACCAAACTCACAGGA
GGGAGAAGGCAGAAGCTTGAGACAGACCCGCGGGACCGCCGAACTGCGAGGGGACGTGGCTAGGGCGGCT
TCTTTTATGGTGCGCCGGCCCTCGGAGGCAGGGCGCTCGGGGAGGCCTAGCGGCCAATCTGCGGTGGCAG
GAGGCGGGGCCGAAGGCCGTGCCTGACCAATCCGGAGCACATAGGAGTCTCAGCCCCCCGCCCCAAAGCA
AGGGGAAGTCACGCGCCTGTAGCGCCAGCGTGTTGTGAAATGGGGGCTTGGGGGGGTTGGGGCCCTGATT
AGTCAAAACAAACTCCCATTGACGTCAATGGGGTGGAGACTTGGAAATCCCCGTGAGTCAAACCGCTATC
CACGCCCATTGATGTACTGCCAAAACCGCATCATCATGGTAATAGCGATGACTAATACGTAGATGTACTG
CCAAGTAGGAAAGTCCCATAAGGTCATGTACTGGGCATAATGCCAGGCGGGCCATTTACCGTCATTGACG
TCAATAGGGGGCGTACTTGGCATATGATACACTTGATGTACTGCCAAGTGGGCAGTTTACCGTAAATACT
CCACCCATTGACGTCAATGGAAAGTCCCTATTGGCGTTACTATGGGAACATACGTCATTATTGACGTCAA
TGGGCGGGGGTCGTTGGGCGGTCAGCCAGGCGGGCCATTTACCGTAAGTTATGTAACGCCTGCAGGTTAA
TTAAGAACATGTGAGCAAAAGGCCAGCAAAAGGCCAGGAACCGTAAAAAGGCCGCGTTGCTGGCGTTTTT
CCATAGGCTCCGCCCCCCTGACGAGCATCACAAAAATCGACGCTCAAGTCAGAGGTGGCGAAACCCGACA
GGACTATAAAGATACCAGGCGTTTCCCCCTGGAAGCTCCCTCGTGCGCTCTCCTGTTCCGACCCTGCCGC
TTACCGGATACCTGTCCGCCTTTCTCCCTTCGGGAAGCGTGGCGCTTTCTCATAGCTCACGCTGTAGGTA
TCTCAGTTCGGTGTAGGTCGTTCGCTCCAAGCTGGGCTGTGTGCACGAACCCCCCGTTCAGCCCGACCGC
TGCGCCTTATCCGGTAACTATCGTCTTGAGTCCAACCCGGTAAGACACGACTTATCGCCACTGGCAGCAG
CCACTGGTAACAGGATTAGCAGAGCGAGGTATGTAGGCGGTGCTACAGAGTTCTTGAAGTGGTGGCCTAA
CTACGGCTACACTAGAAGAACAGTATTTGGTATCTGCGCTCTGCTGAAGCCAGTTACCTTCGGAAAAAGA
GTTGGTAGCTCTTGATCCGGCAAACAAACCACCGCTGGTAGCGGTGGTTTTTTTGTTTGCAAGCAGCAGA
TTACGCGCAGAAAAAAAGGATCTCAAGAAGATCCTTTGATCTTTTCTACGGGGTCTGACGCTCAGTGGAA
CGAAAACTCACGTTAAGGGATTTTGGTCATGGCTAGTTAATTAACATTTAAATCAGCGGCCGCAATAAAA
TATCTTTATTTTCATTACATCTGTGTGTTGGTTTTTTGTGTGAATCGTAACTAACATACGCTCTCCATCA
AAACAAAACGAAACAAAACAAACTAGCAAAATAGGCTGTCCCCAGTAATCAATTACGGGGTCATTAGTTC
ATAGCCCATATATGGAGTTCCGCGTTACATAACTTACGGTAAATGGCCCGCCTGGCTGACCGCCCAACGA
CCCCCGCCCATTGACGTCAATAATGACGTATGTTCCCATAGTAACGCCAATAGGGACTTTCCATTGACGT
CAATGGGTGGAGTATTTACGGTAAACTGCCCACTTGGCAGTACATCAAGTGTATCATATGCCAAGTACGC
CCCCTATTGACGTCAATGACGGTAAATGGCCCGCCTGGCATTATGCCCAGTACATGACCTTATGGGACTT
TCCTACTTGGCAGTACATCTACGTATTAGTCATCGCTATTACCATGGTGATGCGGTTTTGGCAGTACATC
AATGGGCGTGGATAGCGGTTTGACTCACGGGGATTTCCAAGTCTCCACCCCATTGACGTCAATGGGAGTT
TGTTTTGGCACCAAAATCAACGGGACTTTCCAAAATGTCGTAACAACTCCGCCCCATTGACGCAAATGGG
CGGTAGGCGTGTACGGTGGGAGGTCTATATAAGCAGAGCTCTCTGGCTAACTAGAGAACCCACTGCTTAC
TGGCTTATCGAAATTAATACGACTCACTATAGGGAGACCCAAGCTGGCTAGTTAAGCTTGCCACCATGAA
GGATAACACCGTGCCACTGAAATTGATTGCCCTGTTAGCGAACGGTGAATTTCACTCTGGCGAGCAGTTG
GGTGAAACGCTGGGAATGAGCCGGGCGGCTATTAATAAACACATTCAGACACTGCGTGACTGGGGCGTTG
ATGTCTTTACCGTTCCGGGTAAAGGATACAGCCTGCCTGAGCCTATCCAGTTACTTAATGCTAAACAGAT
ATTGGGTCAGCTGGATGGCGGTAGTGTAGCCGTGCTGCCAGTGATTGACTCCACGAATCAGTACCTTCTT
GATCGTATCGGAGAGCTTAAATCGGGCGATGCTTGCATTGCAGAATACCAGCAGGCTGGCCGTGGTCGCC
GGGGTCGGAAATGGTTTTCGCCTTTTGGCGCAAACTTATATTTGTCGATGTTCTGGCGTCTGGAACAAGG
CCCGGCGGCGGCGATTGGTTTAAGTCTGGTTATCGGTATCGTGATGGCGGAAGTATTACGCAAGCTGGGT
GCAGATAAAGTTCGTGTTAAATGGCCTAATGACCTCTATCTGCAGGATCGCAAGCTGGCAGGCATTCTGG
TGGAGCTGACTGGCAAAACTGGCGATGCGGCGCAAATAGTCATTGGAGCCGGGATCAACATGGCAATGCG
CCGTGTTGAAGAGAGTGTCGTTAATCAGGGGTGGATCACGCTGCAGGAAGCGGGGATCAATCTCGATCGT
AATACGTTGGCGGCCATGCTAATACGTGAATTACGTGCTGCGTTGGAACTCTTCGAACAAGAAGGATTGG
CACCTTATCTGTCGCGCTGGGAAAAGCTGGATAATTTTATTAATCGCCCAGTGAAACTTATCATTGGTGA
TAAAGAAATATTTGGCATTTCACGCGGAATAGACAAACAGGGGGCTTTATTACTTGAGCAGGATGGAATA
ATAAAACCCTGGATGGGCGGTGAAATATCCCTGCGTAGTGCAGAAAAATAATCTAGAGGGCCCGCGGTTC
GAACAAAAACTCATCTCAGAAGAGGATCTGAATATGCATACCGGTCATCATCACCATCACCATTGAGTTT
AAACCCGCTGATCAGCCTCGACTGTGCCTTCTAGTTGCCAGCCATCTGTTGTTTGCCCCTCCCCCGTGCC
TTCCTTGACCCTGGAAGGTGCCACTCCCACTGTCCTTTCCTAATAAAATGAGGAAATTGCATCGCATTGT
CTGAGTAGGTGTCATTCTATTCTGGGGGGTGGGGTGGGGCAGGACAGCAAGGGGGAGGATTGGGAAGACA
ATAGCAGGCATGCTGGGGATGCGGTGGGCTCTATGGCTTCTGAGGCGGGTGCAAGTGCAGG
Features (pLannotate 1.2.2; 24 found; start..end, strand, type, name):
     54..265     +  promoter       EF-1α core promoter: core promoter for human elongation factor EF-1α
    278..546     +  LTR            5' LTR (truncated): truncated 5' long terminal repeat (LTR) from human T-cell leukemia virus (HTLV) type 1
    607..623     +  CDS            KA2 (fragment): first 150 residues of the mouse kainate receptor subunit 2 mediates targeting to the neuronal soma (Shemesh et al., 2017)
    638..2827    +  CDS            ACE2 (fragment): ACE2_HUMAN - Experimental evidence at protein level: Swiss-Prot protein existence level 1. [Isoform 2]: (Microbial infection) Non-functional as a receptor for human coronavirus SARS-CoV-2. From Homo sapiens (Human).
   2853..2869    +  CDS            TEV site (fragment): tobacco etch virus (TEV) protease recognition and cleavage site
   2894..3589    +  CDS            IGHG1 (fragment): IGHG1_HUMAN - Experimental evidence at protein level: Swiss-Prot protein existence level 1. Constant region of immunoglobulin heavy chains. Immunoglobulins, also known as antibodies, are membrane-bound or secreted glycoproteins produced by B lymphocytes. In the recognition phase of humoral immunity, the membrane-bound immunoglobulins serve as receptors which, upon binding of a specific antigen, trigger the clonal expansion and differentiation of B lymphocytes into immunoglobulins- secreting plasma cells. Secreted immunoglobulins mediate the effector phase of humoral immunity, which results in
   3605..3649    +  CDS            AviTag™: peptide tag that allows for enzymatic biotinylation
   3685..3806    -  polyA_signal   SV40 poly(A) signal: SV40 polyadenylation signal
   3829..3900    -  CDS            large T antigen (fragment): large T antigen from SV40 (simian virus 40)
   3910..4304    -  polyA_signal   β-globin poly(A): human β-globin polyadenylation signal
   4321..4692    -  CDS            ble: BLE_STRHI - Experimental evidence at protein level: Swiss-Prot protein existence level 1. Binding protein with a strong affinity to the bleomycin family of antibiotics. From Streptoalloteichus hindustanus.
   4754..4797    -  promoter       EM7 promoter (fragment): synthetic bacterial promoter&nbsp
   5184..5283    -  promoter       CMV promoter (fragment): human cytomegalovirus (CMV) immediate early promoter
   5285..5588    -  enhancer       CMV enhancer: human cytomegalovirus immediate early enhancer
   5668..6256    -  rep_origin     ori: high-copy-number ColE1/pMB1/pBR322/pUC origin of replication
   6364..6412    +  polyA_signal   poly(A) signal: synthetic polyadenylation signal
   6423..6486    +  misc_feature   pause site (fragment): RNA polymerase II transcriptional pause signal from the human α2 globin gene
   6533..6836    +  enhancer       CMV enhancer: human cytomegalovirus immediate early enhancer
   6837..7040    +  promoter       CMV promoter: human cytomegalovirus (CMV) immediate early promoter
   7036..7069    +  LTR            5' LTR (truncated) (fragment): truncated 5' long terminal repeat (LTR) from HIV-1
   7085..7103    +  promoter       T7 promoter: promoter for bacteriophage T7 RNA polymerase
   7136..8098    +  CDS            birA: BIRA_ECOLI - Also known as bioR, dhbB. Experimental evidence at protein level: Swiss-Prot protein existence level 1. Acts both as a biotin--[acetyl-CoA-carboxylase] ligase and a biotin-operon repressor. In the presence of ATP, BirA activates biotin to form the BirA-biotinyl-5'-adenylate (BirA-bio-5'-AMP or holoBirA) complex. HoloBirA can either transfer the biotinyl moiety to the biotin carboxyl carrier protein (BCCP) subunit of acetyl-CoA carboxylase, or bind to the biotin operator site and inhibit transcription of the operon. From Escherichia coli (strain K12).
   8212..8436    +  polyA_signal   bGH poly(A) signal: bovine growth hormone polyadenylation signal
   8449..17      +  misc_feature   pause site (fragment) (across the origin): RNA polymerase II transcriptional pause signal from the human α2 globin gene
