[The description below was written by a language model from this plasmid's Addgene catalogue record and pLannotate feature annotations shown in this document.]
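Description:
pCVD293 is an 8,461 bp mammalian expression plasmid on the pFUSE backbone, built by Gibson cloning to produce a mutated, Fc-fused form of human ACE2, an engineered soluble "receptor trap" for SARS-CoV-2. It is propagated in E. coli as a high-copy plasmid through a ColE1/pUC-type origin and selected with Zeocin. The ble resistance gene sits behind both a bacterial EM7 promoter and a CMV enhancer/promoter and ends in a β-globin poly(A) signal, an arrangement that should allow the same marker to work in bacteria and in mammalian cells.

The main cassette is driven by a composite promoter made of the EF-1α core promoter and a truncated HTLV-1 5' LTR segment. It encodes an ACE2 fragment, described in the record as ACE2(740), which presumably means the protein ends around residue 740. The fragment carries the substitutions K31F/H34I/E35Q. It is followed in order by a TEV protease cleavage site, a human IgG1 heavy-chain constant (Fc) fragment and a C-terminal AviTag, with an SV40 poly(A) signal downstream. A very short annotation just upstream of ACE2, matched to an unrelated receptor, is probably a spurious hit in the leader region, and the record does not identify the secretion signal.

A second, separate cassette uses a full CMV enhancer/promoter (with a T7 promoter) to express E. coli BirA biotin ligase, terminated by a bGH poly(A) signal. Synthetic poly(A) and transcriptional pause elements flank this cassette and help insulate it from neighbouring transcription. Co-expressing BirA allows the AviTag to be biotinylated enzymatically in the producing cells. The Fc domain dimerises the protein and offers an affinity-purification handle, while the TEV site permits its removal. The depositor and sequencing-derived records show the same features, offset only in numbering.
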