Addgene plasmid #159765: pCVD293
Purpose: Expression vector for mutated Fc-fused ACE2(740)
Depositing lab: Jim Wells. Depositing organization: University of California, San Francisco (UCSF). Publication: Engineered ACE2 receptor traps potently neutralize SARS-CoV-2. Glasgow A, Glasgow J, Limonta D, Solomon P, Lui I, Zhang Y, Nix MA, Rettko NJ, Zha S, Yamin R, Kao K, Rosenberg OS, Ravetch JV, Wiita AP, Leung KK, Lim SA, Zhou XX, Hobman TC, Kortemme T, Wells JA. Proc Natl Acad Sci U S A. 2020 Nov 10;117(45):28046-28055. doi: 10.1073/pnas.2016093117. Epub 2020 Oct 22. PubMed 33093202.
Backbone
  Vector backbone: pFUSE
  Vector type: Mammalian Expression
Growth in bacteria
  Bacterial resistance: Bleocin (Zeocin), 50 μg/mL
  Growth temperature: 37°C
  Growth strain: DH5alpha
  Copy number: High Copy
Gene/Insert
  Gene/Insert name: ACE2
  Species: H. sapiens (human)
  Mutation: K31F/H34I/E35Q
  Entrez Gene: ACE2 (a.k.a. ACEH)
  Cloning method: Gibson Cloning
Terms and licenses: Academic/Nonprofit Terms; Industry Terms: Not Available to Industry
Depositor comments: Please visit https://doi.org/10.1101/2020.07.31.231746 for bioRxiv preprint.
How to cite: pCVD293 was a gift from Jim Wells (Addgene plasmid # 159765 ; http://n2t.net/addgene:159765 ; RRID:Addgene_159765)
